Addgene plasmid #103436: LSB-hsa-miR-324-5p
Purpose: Used to sense miRNA activity using fluorescence based tools. hsa-miR-324-5p target in 3' UTR of of mKate. miRNA activity can be measured by the repression of mKate2 relative to EBFP2 fluorescent proteins . Plasmid is inherently unstable; please see Depositor Comments
Depositing lab: Ron Weiss. Depositing organization: Massachusetts Institute of Technology. Publication: A mixed antagonistic/synergistic miRNA repression model enables accurate predictions of multi-input miRNA sensor activity. Gam JJ, Babb J, Weiss R. Nat Commun. 2018 Jun 22;9(1):2430. doi: 10.1038/s41467-018-04575-0. PubMed 29934631.
Backbone
  Vector backbone: Low Sensor Backbone (LSB)
  Vector type: Mammalian Expression, Synthetic Biology
Growth in bacteria
  Bacterial resistance: Ampicillin and Kanamycin, 100 & 50 μg/mL
  Growth temperature: 30°C
  Growth strain: NEB Stable
  Copy number: High Copy
Gene/Insert
  Gene/Insert name: hsa-miR-324-5p target
  Species: H. sapiens (human)
  Entrez Gene: MIR324 (a.k.a. MIRN324, hsa-mir-324, mir-324)
  Promoter: EF-1a
  Cloning method: Gibson Cloning
Terms and licenses: Academic/Nonprofit Terms; Industry Terms: Not Available to Industry
Depositor comments: Please note that this plasmid is inherently unstable due to a repeating poly A element. We recommend performing a diagnostic digest on multiple colonies upon receipt. The depositors would like to note the presence of several discrepancies between the depositor sequence and physical plasmid sequence. In particular, the sequences upstream and downstream of the puromycin coding region have 10 bp insertions which do not affect the ability to perform puromycin selection. The sequences for those regions within the physical plasmids are as follows: Upstream of Puro: GAATTCGACCGCCTGTCTCAAGGTGCCACC; Downstream of Puro: GCTTTGAGACTACGCGTGAATTCACTCCTC.
How to cite: LSB-hsa-miR-324-5p was a gift from Ron Weiss (Addgene plasmid # 103436 ; http://n2t.net/addgene:103436 ; RRID:Addgene_103436)
