[The description below was written by a language model from this plasmid's Addgene catalogue record and pLannotate feature annotations shown in this document.]
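Description:
LSB-hsa-miR-324-5p is a mammalian expression and synthetic biology plasmid of about 11 kb, built on the Low Sensor Backbone (LSB) and designed to report the activity of the human microRNA miR-324-5p by fluorescence. It replicates in E. coli from a high-copy ColE1/pUC-type origin and carries both an ampicillin resistance gene (β-lactamase with its own promoter) and a kanamycin resistance gene (aminoglycoside phosphotransferase), matching the dual selection listed in the catalogue entry. A fragment of the lac promoter/operator region is also present as a backbone remnant.

The payload consists of two parallel transcription units, each driven by the human EF-1α core promoter with its intron A and terminated by a rabbit β-globin polyadenylation signal. One unit expresses the red fluorescent protein mKate2 and, according to the record, carries the hsa-miR-324-5p target in its 3' UTR; this target is not separately annotated in the feature table but would fall between the mKate2 coding sequence and its poly(A) signal. The other unit expresses the blue fluorescent protein EBFP2 without a target and serves as an internal reference, so miRNA activity is read out as repression of mKate2 relative to EBFP2 in the same cell. Gateway attB4, attB1 and attB2 sites flanking the promoters and coding sequences reflect modular assembly of these units.

A puromycin N-acetyltransferase gene with a third β-globin poly(A) signal allows puromycin selection in mammalian cells, although no dedicated promoter for it is annotated. The depositor notes that the repeated poly(A) elements make the plasmid inherently unstable. Small insertions flanking the puromycin coding region also differ from the deposited sequence, without affecting selection.
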