Features (pLannotate 1.2.2; 28 found; start..end, strand, type, name):
     87..675     -  rep_origin     ori: high-copy-number ColE1/pMB1/pBR322/pUC origin of replication
    846..1706    -  CDS            AmpR: β-lactamase; bla; confers resistance to ampicillin, carbenicillin, and related antibiotics
   1707..1778    -  promoter       AmpR promoter: bla
   1857..2456    +  CDS            PuroR: puromycin N-acetyltransferase; pac from Streptomyces alboniger; confers resistance to puromycin
   2461..2541    +  CDS            HBB (fragment): HBB_PONPY - Experimental evidence at transcript level: Swiss-Prot protein existence level 2. Involved in oxygen transport from the lung to the various peripheral tissues. From Pongo pygmaeus (Bornean orangutan).
   2612..2667    +  polyA_signal   β-globin poly(A) signal: rabbit β-globin polyadenylation signal (Gil and Proudfoot, 1987)
   3646..3666    +  protein_bind   attB4: mutant version of attB; core recombination site for the Gateway® BP reaction BP Clonase™
   3734..3945    +  promoter       EF-1α core promoter: core promoter for human elongation factor EF-1α
   3946..4884    +  intron         EF-1α intron A: intron upstream of the start codon of human EF-1α
   4911..4931    +  protein_bind   attB1: mutant version of attB; core recombination site for the Gateway® BP reaction BP Clonase™
   4951..5646    +  CDS            mKate2: mKate2 is a basic (constitutively fluorescent) red fluorescent protein published in 2009, derived from Entacmaea quadricolor. It is reported to be a rapidly-maturing monomer with moderate acid sensitivity.
   5666..5690    -  protein_bind   attB2: mutant version of attB; recombination site for the Gateway® BP reaction BP Clonase™
   5838..5912    +  CDS            HBB (fragment): HBB_PONPY - Experimental evidence at transcript level: Swiss-Prot protein existence level 2. Involved in oxygen transport from the lung to the various peripheral tissues. From Pongo pygmaeus (Bornean orangutan).
   5983..6038    +  polyA_signal   β-globin poly(A) signal: rabbit β-globin polyadenylation signal (Gil and Proudfoot, 1987)
   6422..6447    +  misc_feature   SA: splice acceptor site
   7119..7139    +  protein_bind   attB4: mutant version of attB; core recombination site for the Gateway® BP reaction BP Clonase™
   7207..7418    +  promoter       EF-1α core promoter: core promoter for human elongation factor EF-1α
   7419..8357    +  intron         EF-1α intron A: intron upstream of the start codon of human EF-1α
   8384..8404    +  protein_bind   attB1: mutant version of attB; core recombination site for the Gateway® BP reaction BP Clonase™
   8415..9131    +  CDS            EBFP2: EBFP2 is a basic (constitutively fluorescent) blue fluorescent protein published in 2007, derived from Aequorea victoria. It is reported to be a rapidly-maturing monomer with moderate acid sensitivity.
   9139..9163    -  protein_bind   attB2: mutant version of attB; recombination site for the Gateway® BP reaction BP Clonase™
   9167..9247    +  CDS            HBB (fragment): HBB_PONPY - Experimental evidence at transcript level: Swiss-Prot protein existence level 2. Involved in oxygen transport from the lung to the various peripheral tissues. From Pongo pygmaeus (Bornean orangutan).
   9318..9373    +  polyA_signal   β-globin poly(A) signal: rabbit β-globin polyadenylation signal (Gil and Proudfoot, 1987)
   9756..9778    -  protein_bind   lac operator (fragment): The lac repressor binds to the lac operator to inhibit transcription in E. coli. This inhibition can be relieved by adding lactose or isopropyl-β-D-thiogalactopyranoside (IPTG). lac repressor encoded by lacI
   9782..9812    -  promoter       lac promoter: promoter for the E. coli lac operon
   9827..9848    -  protein_bind   CAP binding site: CAP binding activates transcription in the presence of cAMP. E. coli catabolite activator protein
   9861..9900    -  CDS            lacI (fragment): lac repressor; lacI; The lac repressor binds to the lac operator to inhibit transcription in E. coli. This inhibition can be relieved by adding lactose or isopropyl-β-D-thiogalactopyranoside (IPTG).
  10073..10882   +  CDS            KanR: aminoglycoside phosphotransferase; aph(3')-Ia; confers resistance to kanamycin in bacteria or G418 (Geneticin®) in eukaryotes
>Addgene plasmid #103436 | LSB-hsa-miR-324-5p | depositor full sequence | sequence record 195921 | Full Sequence
AATTGAGGGGATAACGCAGGAAAGAACATGTGAGCAAAAGGCCAGCAAAAGGCCAGGAACCGTAAAAAGG
CCGCGTTGCTGGCGTTTTTCCATAGGCTCCGCCCCCCTGACGAGCATCACAAAAATCGACGCTCAAGTCA
GAGGTGGCGAAACCCGACAGGACTATAAAGATACCAGGCGTTTCCCCCTGGAAGCTCCCTCGTGCGCTCT
CCTGTTCCGACCCTGCCGCTTACCGGATACCTGTCCGCCTTTCTCCCTTCGGGAAGCGTGGCGCTTTCTC
ATAGCTCACGCTGTAGGTATCTCAGTTCGGTGTAGGTCGTTCGCTCCAAGCTGGGCTGTGTGCACGAACC
CCCCGTTCAGCCCGACCGCTGCGCCTTATCCGGTAACTATCGTCTTGAGTCCAACCCGGTAAGACACGAC
TTATCGCCACTGGCAGCAGCCACTGGTAACAGGATTAGCAGAGCGAGGTATGTAGGCGGTGCTACAGAGT
TCTTGAAGTGGTGGCCTAACTACGGCTACACTAGAAGAACAGTATTTGGTATCTGCGCTCTGCTGAAGCC
AGTTACCTTCGGAAAAAGAGTTGGTAGCTCTTGATCCGGCAAACAAACCACCGCTGGTAGCGGTGGTTTT
TTTGTTTGCAAGCAGCAGATTACGCGCAGAAAAAAAGGATCTCAAGAAGATCCTTTGATCTTTTCTACGG
GGTCTGACGCTCAGTGGAACGAAAACTCACGTTAAGGGATTTTGGTCATGAGATTATCAAAAAGGATCTT
CACCTAGATCCTTTTAAATTAAAAATGAAGTTTTAAATCAATCTAAAGTATATATGAGTAAACTTGGTCT
GACAGTTACCAATGCTTAATCAGTGAGGCACCTATCTCAGCGATCTGTCTATTTCGTTCATCCATAGTTG
CCTGACTCCCCGTCGTGTAGATAACTACGATACGGGAGGGCTTACCATCTGGCCCCAGTGCTGCAATGAT
ACCGCGAGAACCACGCTCACCGGCTCCAGATTTATCAGCAATAAACCAGCCAGCCGGAAGGGCCGAGCGC
AGAAGTGGTCCTGCAACTTTATCCGCCTCCATCCAGTCTATTAATTGTTGCCGGGAAGCTAGAGTAAGTA
GTTCGCCAGTTAATAGTTTGCGCAACGTTGTTGCCATTGCTACAGGCATCGTGGTGTCACGCTCGTCGTT
TGGTATGGCTTCATTCAGCTCCGGTTCCCAACGATCAAGGCGAGTTACATGATCCCCCATGTTGTGCAAA
AAAGCGGTTAGCTCCTTCGGTCCTCCGATCGTTGTCAGAAGTAAGTTGGCCGCAGTGTTATCACTCATGG
TTATGGCAGCACTGCATAATTCTCTTACTGTCATGCCATCCGTAAGATGCTTTTCTGTGACTGGTGAGTA
CTCAACCAAGTCATTCTGAGAATAGTGTATGCGGCGACCGAGTTGCTCTTGCCCGGCGTCAATACGGGAT
AATACCGCGCCACATAGCAGAACTTTAAAAGTGCTCATCATTGGAAAACGTTCTTCGGGGCGAAAACTCT
CAAGGATCTTACCGCTGTTGAGATCCAGTTCGATGTAACCCACTCGTGCACCCAACTGATCTTCAGCATC
TTTTACTTTCACCAGCGTTTCTGGGTGAGCAAAAACAGGAAGGCAAAATGCCGCAAAAAAGGGAATAAGG
GCGACACGGAAATGTTGAATACTCATACTCTTCCTTTTTCAATATTATTGAAGCATTTATCAGGGTTATT
GTCTCATGAGCGGATACATATTTGAATGTAGCTCCGAATTTCTCGAGGGCTTGTCGACGACGGCGGTCTC
CGTCGTCAGGATCATGAATTCGACCCGCCTGCCACCATGACCGAGTACAAGCCCACGGTGCGCCTCGCCA
CCCGCGACGACGTCCCCCGGGCCGTACGCACCCTCGCCGCCGCGTTCGCCGACTACCCCGCCACGCGCCA
CACCGTCGACCCGGACCGCCACATCGAGCGGGTCACCGAGCTGCAAGAACTCTTCCTCACGCGCGTCGGG
CTCGACATCGGCAAGGTGTGGGTCGCGGACGACGGCGCCGCGGTGGCGGTCTGGACCACGCCGGAGAGCG
TCGAAGCGGGGGCGGTGTTCGCCGAGATCGGCCCGCGCATGGCCGAGTTGAGCGGTTCCCGGCTGGCCGC
GCAGCAACAGATGGAAGGCCTCCTGGCGCCGCACCGGCCCAAGGAGCCCGCGTGGTTCCTGGCCACCGTC
GGCGTCTCGCCCGACCACCAGGGCAAGGGTCTGGGCAGCGCCGTCGTGCTCCCCGGAGTGGAGGCGGCCG
AGCGCGCCGGGGTGCCCGCCTTCCTGGAGACATCCGCGCCCCGCAACCTCCCCTTCTACGAGCGGCTCGG
CTTCACCGTCACCGCCGACGTCGAGGTGCCCGAAGGACCGCGCACCTGGTGCATGACCCGCAAGCCCGGT
GCCTGATACGCGTGAATTCACTCCTCAGGTGCAGGCTGCCTATCAGAAGGTGGTGGCTGGTGTGGCCAAT
GCCCTGGCTCACAAATACCACTGAGATCTTTTTCCCTCTGCCAAAAATTATGGGGACATCATGAAGCCCC
TTGAGCATCTGACTTCTGGCTAATAAAGGAAATTTATTTTCATTGCAATAGTGTGTTGGAATTTTTTGTG
TCTCTCACTCGGAAGGACATATGGGAGGGCAAATCATTTAAAACATCAGAATGAGTATTTGGTTTAGAGT
TTGGCAACATATGCCCATATGCTGGCTGCCATGAACAAAGGTTGGCTATAAAGAGGTCATCAGTATATGA
AACAGCCCCCTGCTGTCCATTCCTTATTCCATAGAAAAGCCTTGACTTGAGGTTAGATTTTTTTTATATT
TTGTTTTGTGTTATTTTTTTCTTTAACATCCCTAAAATTTTCCTTACATGTTTTACTAGCCAGATTTTTC
CTCCTCTCCTGACTACTCCCAGTCATAGCTGTCCCTCTTCTCTTATGGAGATCCCTCGACCTGCAGCCCA
AGCTTGAATTCTCTAGAATTACCCTGTTATCCCTATGCTTGGTTTACCGAGCTCTTATTGGTTTTCAAAC
TTCATTGACTGTGCCCAACGCGCCTGGGAGCTCACGGGGACAGCCCCCCCCCAAAGCCCCCAGGGATGTA
ATTACGTCCCTCCCCCGCTAGGGGGCAGCAGCGAGCCGCCCGGGGCTCCGCTCCGGTCCGGCGCTCCCCC
CGCATCCCCGAGCCGGCAGCGTGCGGGGACAGCCCGGGCACGGGGAAGGTGGCACGGGATCGCTTTCCTC
TGAACGCTTCTCGCTGCTCTTTGAGCCTGCAGACACCTGGGGGGATACGGGGAAAAAGCTAGGCTGAAAG
ACCGGTTCTTAGAATGACACGCGCCTGGGAGCTCACGGGGACAGCCCCCCCCCAAAGCCCCCAGGGATGT
AATTACGTCCCTCCCCCGCTAGGGGGCAGCAGCGAGCCGCCCGGGGCTCCGCTCCGGTCCGGCGCTCCCC
CCGCATCCCCGAGCCGGCAGCGTGCGGGGACAGCCCGGGCACGGGGAAGGTGGCACGGGATCGCTTTCCT
CTGAACGCTTCTCGCTGCTCTTTGAGCCTGCAGACACCTGGGGGGATACGGGGAAAAAGCTAACTTCTGA
GACGACAACTTTGTATAGAAAAGTTGGCTCCGAATTCGCCCTTGACAGCAGAGATCCAGTTTGGTTAATT
AATTGGCTCCGGTGCCCGTCAGTGGGCAGAGCGCACATCGCCCACAGTCCCCGAGAAGTTGTGGGGAGGG
GTCGGCAATTGAACCGGTGCCTAGAGAAGGTGGCGCGGGGTAAACTGGGAAAGTGATGTCGTGTACTGGC
TCCGCCTTTTTCCCGAGGGTGGGGGAGAACCGTATATAAGTGCAGTAGTCGCCGTGAACGTTCTTTTTCG
CAACGGGTTTGCCGCCAGAACACAGGTAAGTGCCGTGTGTGGTTCCCGCGGGCCTGGCCTCTTTACGGGT
TATGGCCCTTGCGTGCCTTGAATTACTTCCACCTGGCTGCAGTACGTGATTCTTGATCCCGAGCTTCGGG
TTGGAAGTGGGTGGGAGAGTTCGAGGCCTTGCGCTTAAGGAGCCCCTTCGCCTCGTGCTTGAGTTGAGGC
CTGGCCTGGGCGCTGGGGCCGCCGCGTGCGAATCTGGTGGCACCTTCGCGCCTGTCTCGCTGCTTTCGAT
AAGTCTCTAGCCATTTAAAATTTTTGATGACCTGCTGCGACGCTTTTTTTCTGGCAAGATAGTCTTGTAA
ATGCGGGCCAAGATCTGCACACTGGTATTTCGGTTTTTGGGGCCGCGGGCGGCGACGGGGCCCGTGCGTC
CCAGCGCACATGTTCGGCGAGGCGGGGCCTGCGAGCGCGGCCACCGAGAATCGGACGGGGGTAGTCTCAA
GCTGGCCGGCCTGCTCTGGTGCCTGGCCTCGCGCCGCCGTGTATCGCCCCGCCCTGGGCGGCAAGGCTGG
CCCGGTCGGCACCAGTTGCGTGAGCGGAAAGATGGCCGCTTCCCGGCCCTGCTGCAGGGAGCTCAAAATG
GAGGACGCGGCGCTCGGGAGAGCGGGCGGGTGAGTCACCCACACAAAGGAAAAGGGCCTTTCCGTCCTCA
GCCGTCGCTTCATGTGACTCCACGGAGTACCGGGCGCCGTCCAGGCACCTCGATTAGTTCTCGAGCTTTT
GGAGTACGTCGTCTTTAGGTTGGGGGGAGGGGTTTTATGCGATGGAGTTTCCCCACACTGAGTGGGTGGA
GACTGAAGTTAGGCCAGCTTGGCACTTGATGTAATTCTCCTTGGAATTTGCCCTTTTTGAGTTTGGATCT
TGGTTCATTCTCAAGCCTCAGACAGTGGTTCAAAGTTTTTTTCTTCCATTTCAGGTGTCGTGAGAAGGGC
GAATTCGACCCAAGTTTGTACAAAAAAGCAGGCTGGATCCAGGTGCCACCATGGTGAGCGAGCTGATTAA
GGAGAACATGCACATGAAGCTGTACATGGAGGGCACCGTGAACAACCACCACTTCAAGTGCACATCCGAG
GGCGAAGGCAAGCCCTACGAGGGCACCCAGACCATGAGAATCAAGGCGGTCGAGGGCGGCCCTCTCCCCT
TCGCCTTCGACATCCTGGCTACCAGCTTCATGTACGGCAGCAAAACCTTCATCAACCACACCCAGGGCAT
CCCCGACTTCTTTAAGCAGTCCTTCCCCGAGGGCTTCACATGGGAGAGAGTCACCACATACGAAGATGGG
GGCGTGCTGACCGCTACCCAGGACACCAGCCTCCAGGACGGCTGCCTCATCTACAACGTCAAGATCAGAG
GGGTGAACTTCCCATCCAACGGCCCTGTGATGCAGAAGAAAACACTCGGCTGGGAGGCCTCCACCGAGAC
ACTGTACCCCGCTGACGGCGGCCTGGAAGGCAGAGCCGACATGGCCCTGAAGCTCGTGGGCGGGGGCCAC
CTGATCTGCAACCTTAAGACCACATACAGATCCAAGAAACCCGCTAAGAACCTCAAGATGCCCGGCGTCT
ACTATGTGGACAGGAGACTGGAAAGAATCAAGGAGGCCGACAAAGAGACATACGTCGAGCAGCACGAGGT
GGCTGTGGCCAGATACTGCGACCTCCCTAGCAAACTGGGGCACAAACTTAATTGAGAATTCTACCACCCA
GCTTTCTTGTACAAAGTGGTACGTCTCAAGACCAGAGGTCTCTGCTTGTTTAATAACACCAATGCCCTAG
GGGATGCGACACCAATGCCCTAGGGGATGCGACACCAATGCCCTAGGGGATGCGACACCAATGCCCTAGG
GGATGCGCAACCAGAAGAGACCTGTGCTTCACTCCTCAGGTGCAGGCTGCCTATCAGAAGGTGGTGGCTG
GTGTGGCCAATGCCCTGGCTCACAAATACCACTGAGATCTTTTTCCCTCTGCCAAAAATTATGGGGACAT
CATGAAGCCCCTTGAGCATCTGACTTCTGGCTAATAAAGGAAATTTATTTTCATTGCAATAGTGTGTTGG
AATTTTTTGTGTCTCTCACTCGGAAGGACATATGGGAGGGCAAATCATTTAAAACATCAGAATGAGTATT
TGGTTTAGAGTTTGGCAACATATGCCCATATGCTGGCTGCCATGAACAAAGGTTGGCTATAAAGAGGTCA
TCAGTATATGAAACAGCCCCCTGCTGTCCATTCCTTATTCCATAGAAAAGCCTTGACTTGAGGTTAGATT
TTTTTTATATTTTGTTTTGTGTTATTTTTTTCTTTAACATCCCTAAAATTTTCCTTACATGTTTTACTAG
CCAGATTTTTCCTCCTCTCCTGACTACTCCCAGTCATAGCTGTCCCTCTTCTCTTATGGAGATCCCGAGC
GGTGCGTTTTTATGCTTGTAGTATTGTATAATGTTTTTAAGATCCAAGCTTCTGACCTCTTCTCTTCCTC
CCACAGGGCCTCGAGACAATTGCATCGATGGTACCAGTGAAAGTCTGCAATGAATTCGAGTTGGCGCGCC
TGTCATTCTAAATCTCTCTTTCAGCCTAAAGCTTTTTCCCCGTATCCCCCCAGGTGTCTGCAGGCTCAAA
GAGCAGCGAGAAGCGTTCAGAGGAAAGCGATCCCGTGCCACCTTCCCCGTGCCCGGGCTGTCCCCGCACG
CTGCCGGCTCGGGGATGCGGGGGGAGCGCCGGACCGGAGCGGAGCCCCGGGCGGCTCGCTGCTGCCCCCT
AGCGGGGGAGGGACGTAATTACATCCCTGGGGGCTTTGGGAGGGGGCTGTCCCCGTGAGCTCCCAGGCGC
GCCTGTCATTCTAAATCTCTCTTTCAGCCTAAAGCTTTTTCCCCGTATCCCCCCAGGTGTCTGCAGGCTC
AAAGAGCAGCGAGAAGCGTTCAGAGGAAAGCGATCCCGTGCCACCTTCCCCGTGCCCGGGCTGTCCCCGC
ACGCTGCCGGCTCGGGGATGCGGGGGGAGCGCCGGACCGGAGCGGAGCCCCGGGCGGCTCGCTGCTGCCC
CCTAGCGGGGGAGGGACGTAATTACATCCCTGGGGGCTTTGGGGGGGGGCTGTCCCCGTGAGCTCCCAGG
CGCGCCAACTCGGTACCGTATCGATGTCGACGTTAACGCTAGTGATATCAACTTTGTATAGAAAAGTTGG
CTCCGAATTCGCCCTTGACAGCAGAGATCCAGTTTGGTTAATTAATTGGCTCCGGTGCCCGTCAGTGGGC
AGAGCGCACATCGCCCACAGTCCCCGAGAAGTTGTGGGGAGGGGTCGGCAATTGAACCGGTGCCTAGAGA
AGGTGGCGCGGGGTAAACTGGGAAAGTGATGTCGTGTACTGGCTCCGCCTTTTTCCCGAGGGTGGGGGAG
AACCGTATATAAGTGCAGTAGTCGCCGTGAACGTTCTTTTTCGCAACGGGTTTGCCGCCAGAACACAGGT
AAGTGCCGTGTGTGGTTCCCGCGGGCCTGGCCTCTTTACGGGTTATGGCCCTTGCGTGCCTTGAATTACT
TCCACCTGGCTGCAGTACGTGATTCTTGATCCCGAGCTTCGGGTTGGAAGTGGGTGGGAGAGTTCGAGGC
CTTGCGCTTAAGGAGCCCCTTCGCCTCGTGCTTGAGTTGAGGCCTGGCCTGGGCGCTGGGGCCGCCGCGT
GCGAATCTGGTGGCACCTTCGCGCCTGTCTCGCTGCTTTCGATAAGTCTCTAGCCATTTAAAATTTTTGA
TGACCTGCTGCGACGCTTTTTTTCTGGCAAGATAGTCTTGTAAATGCGGGCCAAGATCTGCACACTGGTA
TTTCGGTTTTTGGGGCCGCGGGCGGCGACGGGGCCCGTGCGTCCCAGCGCACATGTTCGGCGAGGCGGGG
CCTGCGAGCGCGGCCACCGAGAATCGGACGGGGGTAGTCTCAAGCTGGCCGGCCTGCTCTGGTGCCTGGC
CTCGCGCCGCCGTGTATCGCCCCGCCCTGGGCGGCAAGGCTGGCCCGGTCGGCACCAGTTGCGTGAGCGG
AAAGATGGCCGCTTCCCGGCCCTGCTGCAGGGAGCTCAAAATGGAGGACGCGGCGCTCGGGAGAGCGGGC
GGGTGAGTCACCCACACAAAGGAAAAGGGCCTTTCCGTCCTCAGCCGTCGCTTCATGTGACTCCACGGAG
TACCGGGCGCCGTCCAGGCACCTCGATTAGTTCTCGAGCTTTTGGAGTACGTCGTCTTTAGGTTGGGGGG
AGGGGTTTTATGCGATGGAGTTTCCCCACACTGAGTGGGTGGAGACTGAAGTTAGGCCAGCTTGGCACTT
GATGTAATTCTCCTTGGAATTTGCCCTTTTTGAGTTTGGATCTTGGTTCATTCTCAAGCCTCAGACAGTG
GTTCAAAGTTTTTTTCTTCCATTTCAGGTGTCGTGAGAAGGGCGAATTCGACCCAAGTTTGTACAAAAAA
GCAGGCTCGCCACCATGGTGAGCAAGGGCGAGGAGCTGTTCACCGGGGTGGTGCCCATCCTGGTCGAGCT
GGACGGCGACGTAAACGGCCACAAGTTCAGCGTGAGGGGCGAGGGCGAGGGCGATGCCACCAACGGCAAG
CTGACCCTGAAGTTCATCTGCACCACCGGCAAGCTGCCCGTGCCCTGGCCCACCCTCGTGACCACCCTGA
GCCACGGCGTGCAGTGCTTCGCCCGCTACCCCGACCACATGAAGCAGCACGACTTCTTCAAGTCCGCCAT
GCCCGAAGGCTACGTCCAGGAGCGCACCATCTTCTTCAAGGACGACGGCACCTACAAGACCCGCGCCGAG
GTGAAGTTCGAGGGCGACACCCTAGTGAACCGCATCGAGCTGAAGGGCGTCGACTTCAAGGAGGACGGCA
ACATCCTGGGGCACAAGCTGGAGTACAACTTCAACAGCCACAACATCTATATCATGGCCGTCAAGCAGAA
GAACGGCATCAAGGTGAACTTCAAGATCCGCCACAACGTGGAGGACGGCAGCGTGCAGCTCGCCGACCAC
TACCAGCAGAACACCCCCATCGGCGACGGCCCCGTGCTGCTGCCCGACAGCCACTACCTGAGCACCCAGT
CCGTGCTGAGCAAAGACCCCAACGAGAAGCGCGATCACATGGTCCTGCTGGAGTTCCGCACCGCCGCCGG
GATCACTCTCGGCATGGACGAGCTGTACAAGTAATACCACCCAGCTTTCTTGTACAAAGTGGTACGCGTG
AATTCACTCCTCAGGTGCAGGCTGCCTATCAGAAGGTGGTGGCTGGTGTGGCCAATGCCCTGGCTCACAA
ATACCACTGAGATCTTTTTCCCTCTGCCAAAAATTATGGGGACATCATGAAGCCCCTTGAGCATCTGACT
TCTGGCTAATAAAGGAAATTTATTTTCATTGCAATAGTGTGTTGGAATTTTTTGTGTCTCTCACTCGGAA
GGACATATGGGAGGGCAAATCATTTAAAACATCAGAATGAGTATTTGGTTTAGAGTTTGGCAACATATGC
CCATATGCTGGCTGCCATGAACAAAGGTTGGCTATAAAGAGGTCATCAGTATATGAAACAGCCCCCTGCT
GTCCATTCCTTATTCCATAGAAAAGCCTTGACTTGAGGTTAGATTTTTTTTATATTTTGTTTTGTGTTAT
TTTTTTCTTTAACATCCCTAAAATTTTCCTTACATGTTTTACTAGCCAGATTTTTCCTCCTCTCCTGACT
ACTCCCAGTCATAGCTGTCCCTCTTCTCTTATGGAGATCCCTCGACCTGCAGCCCAAGCTTGGCGTAATC
ATGGTCATAGCTGTTTCCTGTGTGAAATTGTTATCCGCTCACAATTCCACACAACATACGAGCCGGAAGC
ATAAAGTGTAAAGCCTGGGGTGCCTAATGAGTGAGCTAACTCACATTAATTGCGTTGCGCTCACTGCCCG
CTTTCCAGTCGGGAAACCTGTCGTGCCAGCGGATCGACAGTACTAAGCTTGGTCTAATACCCAATCTCTC
GTCTTATCCAGATGTTTTATACGCCTCTGGCCCGTGTCTCAAAATCTCTGATGTTACATTGCACAAGATA
AAATAATATCATCATGAACAATAAAACTGTCTGCTTACATAAACAGTAATACAAGGGGTGTTATGAGCCA
TATTCAACGGGAAACGTCGAGGCCGCGATTAAATTCCAACATGGATGCTGATTTATATGGGTATAAATGG
GCTCGCGATAATGTCGGGCAATCAGGTGCGACAATCTATCGCTTGTATGGGAAGCCCGATGCGCCAGAGT
TGTTTCTGAAACATGGCAAAGGTAGCGTTGCCAATGATGTTACAGATGAGATGGTCAGACTAAACTGGCT
GACGGAATTTATGCCTCTTCCGACCATCAAGCATTTTATCCGTACTCCTGATGATGCATGGTTACTCACC
ACTGCGATCCCCGGAAAAACAGCATTCCAGGTATTAGAAGAATATCCTGATTCAGGTGAAAATATTGTTG
ATGCGCTGGCAGTGTTCCTGCGCCGGTTGCATTCGATTCCTGTTTGTAATTGTCCTTTTAACAGCGATCG
CGTATTTCGTCTCGCTCAGGCGCAATCACGAATGAATAACGGTTTGGTTGATGCGAGTGATTTTGATGAC
GAGCGTAATGGCTGGCCTGTTGAACAAGTCTGGAAAGAAATGCATAAACTTTTGCCATTCTCACCGGATT
CAGTCGTCACTCATGGTGATTTCTCACTTGATAACCTTATTTTTGACGAGGGGAAATTAATAGGTTGTAT
TGATGTTGGACGAGTCGGAATCGCAGACCGATACCAGGATCTTGCCATCCTATGGAACTGCCTCGGTGAG
TTTTCTCCTTCATTACAGAAACGGCTTTTTCAAAAATATGGTATTGATAATCCTGATATGAATAAATTGC
AGTTTCATTTGATGCTCGATGAGTTTTTCTAATCAGAATTGGTTAATTGGTTGTAACACTGGCAGAGCAT
TACGCTGACTTGACGGGACGGCGCAAGCTCATGACCAAAATCCCTTAACGTGAGTTACGCGTCGTTCCAC
TGAGCGTCAGAGGTATCACTAGTATTACAGAGGTAAGTTATAACAGTCGCCTAACCC
