>Addgene plasmid #103436 | LSB-hsa-miR-324-5p | depositor partial sequence | sequence record 195922 | hsa-miR-324-5p target
ACACCAATGCCCTAGGGGATGCG
