>Addgene plasmid #103436 | LSB-hsa-miR-324-5p | addgene partial sequence | sequence record 270637 | mKate2-F 5'-ACCCGCTAAGAACCTCAAGA-3'
CAAGGAGGCCGACAAAGAGACATACGTCGAGCAGCACGAGGTGGCTGTGGCCAGATACTGCGACCTCCCT
AGCAAACTGGGGCACAAACTTAATTGAGAATTCTACCACCCAGCTTTCTTGTACAAAGTGGTACGTCTCA
AGACCAGAGGTCTCTGCTTGTTTAATAACACCAATGCCCTAGGGGATGCGACACCAATGCCCTAGGGGAT
GCGACACCAATGCCCTAGGGGATGCGACACCAATGCCCTAGGGGATGCGCAACCAGAAGAGACCTGTGCT
TCACTCCTCAGGTGCAGGCTGCCTATCAGAAGGTGGTGGCTGGTGTGGCCAATGCCCTGGCTCACAAATA
CCACTGAGATCTTTTTCCCTCTGCCAAAAATTATGGGGACATCATGAAGCCCCTTGAGCATCTGACTTCT
GGCTAATAAAGGAAATTTATTTTCATTGCAATAGTGTGTTGGAATTTTTTGTGTCTCTCACTCGGAAGGA
CATATGGGAGGGCAAATCATTTAAAACATCAGAATGAGTATTTGGTTTAGAGTTTGGCAACATATGCCCA
TATGCTGGCTGCCATGAACAAAGGTTGGCTATAAAGAGGTCATCAGTATATGAAACAGCCCCCTGCTGTC
CATT
